>Addgene plasmid #141681 | TFORF0746 | addgene full sequence | sequence record 388587 | Addgene NGS Result
TTAATGTAGTCTTATGCAATACTCTTGTAGTCTTGCAACATGGTAACGATGAGTTAGCAACATGCCTTAC
AAGGAGAGAAAAAGCACCGTGCATGCCGATTGGTGGAAGTAAGGTGGTACGATCGTGCCTTATTAGGAAG
GCAACAGACGGGTCTGACATGGATTGGACGAACCACTGAATTGCCGCATTGCAGAGATATTGTATTTAAG
TGCCTAGCTCGATACATAAACGGGTCTCTCTGGTTAGACCAGATCTGAGCCTGGGAGCTCTCTGGCTAAC
TAGGGAACCCACTGCTTAAGCCTCAATAAAGCTTGCCTTGAGTGCTTCAAGTAGTGTGTGCCCGTCTGTT
GTGTGACTCTGGTAACTAGAGATCCCTCAGACCCTTTTAGTCAGTGTGGAAAATCTCTAGCAGTGGCGCC
CGAACAGGGACTTGAAAGCGAAAGGGAAACCAGAGGAGCTCTCTCGACGCAGGACTCGGCTTGCTGAAGC
GCGCACGGCAAGAGGCGAGGGGCGGCGACTGGTGAGTACGCCAAAAATTTTGACTAGCGGAGGCTAGAAG
GAGAGAGATGGGTGCGAGAGCGTCAGTATTAAGCGGGGGAGAATTAGATCGCGATGGGAAAAAATTCGGT
TAAGGCCAGGGGGAAAGAAAAAATATAAATTAAAACATATAGTATGGGCAAGCAGGGAGCTAGAACGATT
CGCAGTTAATCCTGGCCTGTTAGAAACATCAGAAGGCTGTAGACAAATACTGGGACAGCTACAACCATCC
CTTCAGACAGGATCAGAAGAACTTAGATCATTATATAATACAGTAGCAACCCTCTATTGTGTGCATCAAA
GGATAGAGATAAAAGACACCAAGGAAGCTTTAGACAAGATAGAGGAAGAGCAAAACAAAAGTAAGACCAC
CGCACAGCAAGCGGCCGCTGATCTTCAGACCTGGAGGAGGAGATATGAGGGACAATTGGAGAAGTGAATT
ATATAAATATAAAGTAGTAAAAATTGAACCATTAGGAGTAGCACCCACCAAGGCAAAGAGAAGAGTGGTG
CAGAGAGAAAAAAGAGCAGTGGGAATAGGAGCTTTGTTCCTTGGGTTCTTGGGAGCAGCAGGAAGCACTA
TGGGCGCAGCGTCAATGACGCTGACGGTACAGGCCAGACAATTATTGTCTGGTATAGTGCAGCAGCAGAA
CAATTTGCTGAGGGCTATTGAGGCGCAACAGCATCTGTTGCAACTCACAGTCTGGGGCATCAAGCAGCTC
CAGGCAAGAATCCTGGCTGTGGAAAGATACCTAAAGGATCAACAGCTCCTGGGGATTTGGGGTTGCTCTG
GAAAACTCATTTGCACCACTGCTGTGCCTTGGAATGCTAGTTGGAGTAATAAATCTCTGGAACAGATTTG
GAATCACACGACCTGGATGGAGTGGGACAGAGAAATTAACAATTACACAAGCTTAATACACTCCTTAATT
GAAGAATCGCAAAACCAGCAAGAAAAGAATGAACAAGAATTATTGGAATTAGATAAATGGGCAAGTTTGT
GGAATTGGTTTAACATAACAAATTGGCTGTGGTATATAAAATTATTCATAATGATAGTAGGAGGCTTGGT
AGGTTTAAGAATAGTTTTTGCTGTACTTTCTATAGTGAATAGAGTTAGGCAGGGATATTCACCATTATCG
TTTCAGACCCACCTCCCAACCCCGAGGGGACCCATGCATTGCATCTCAATTAGTCAGCAACCAGGTGTGG
AAAGTCCCCAGGCTCCCCAGCAGGCAGAAGTATGCAAAGCATGCGTCTCAATTAGTCAGCAACCATAGTC
CCGCCCCTAACTCCGCCCATCCCGCCCCTAACTCCGCCCAGTTCCGCCCATTCTCCGCCCCATGGCTGAC
TAATTTTTTTTATTTATGCAGAGGCCGAGGCCGCCTCGGCCTCTGAGCTATTCCAGAAGTAGTGAGGAGG
CTTTTTTGGAGGCCTAGGCTTTTGCAAAAAGCTTTCTAGAGGTACCACCGGAGCTTACCATGACCGAGTA
CAAGCCCACGGTGCGCCTCGCCACCCGCGACGACGTCCCCAGGGCCGTACGCACCCTCGCCGCCGCGTTC
GCCGACTACCCCGCCACGCGCCACACCGTCGATCCGGACCGCCACATCGAGCGGGTCACCGAGCTGCAAG
AACTCTTCCTCACGCGCGTCGGGCTCGACATCGGCAAGGTGTGGGTCGCGGACGACGGCGCCGCCGTGGC
GGTCTGGACCACGCCGGAGAGCGTCGAAGCGGGGGCGGTGTTCGCCGAGATCGGCCCGCGCATGGCCGAG
TTGAGCGGTTCCCGGCTGGCCGCGCAGCAACAGATGGAAGGCCTCCTGGCGCCGCACCGGCCCAAGGAGC
CCGCGTGGTTCCTGGCCACCGTCGGCGTCTCGCCCGACCACCAGGGCAAGGGTCTGGGCAGCGCCGTCGT
GCTCCCCGGAGTGGAGGCGGCCGAGCGCGCCGGGGTGCCCGCCTTCCTGGAGACCTCCGCGCCCCGCAAC
CTCCCCTTCTACGAGCGGCTCGGCTTCACCGTCACCGCCGACGTCGAGGTGCCCGAAGGACCGCGCACCT
GGTGCATGACCCGCAAGCCCGGTGCCAGTTAACGAATTCTAGATCTTGAGACAAATGGCAGTATTCATCC
ACAATTTTAAAAGAAAAGGGGGGATTGGGGGGTACAGTGCAGGGGAAAGAATAGTAGACATAATAGCAAC
AGACATACAAACTAAAGAATTACAAAAACAAATTACAAAAATTCAAAATTTTCGGGTTTATTACAGGGAC
AGCAGAGATCCACTTTGGCGCCGGCTCGAGGCCTGCAGGTGCAAAGATGGATAAAGTTTTAAACAGAGAG
GAATCTTTGCAGCTAATGGACCTTCTAGGTCTTGAAAGGAGTGGGAATTGGCTCCGGTGCCCGTCAGTGG
GCAGAGCGCACATCGCCCACAGTCCCCGAGAAGTTGGGGGGAGGGGTCGGCAATTGAACCGGTGCCTAGA
GAAGGTGGCGCGGGGTAAACTGGGAAAGTGATGTCGTGTACTGGCTCCGCCTTTTTCCCGAGGGTGGGGG
AGAACCGTATATAAGTGCAGTAGTCGCCGTGAACGTTCTTTTTCGCAACGGGTTTGCCGCCAGAACACAG
GTAAGTGCCGTGTGTGGTTCCCGCGGGCCTGGCCTCTTTACGGGTTATGGCCCTTGCGTGCCTTGAATTA
CTTCCACCTGGCTGCAGTACGTGATTCTTGATCCCGAGCTTCGGGTTGGAAGTGGGTGGGAGAGTTCGAG
GCCTTGCGCTTAAGGAGCCCCTTCGCCTCGTGCTTGAGTTGAGGCCTGGCCTGGGCGCTGGGGCCGCCGC
GTGCGAATCTGGTGGCACCTTCGCGCCTGTCTCGCTGCTTTCGATAAGTCTCTAGCCATTTAAAATTTTT
GATGACCTGCTGCGACGCTTTTTTTCTGGCAAGATAGTCTTGTAAATGCGGGCCAAGATCTGCACACTGG
TATTTCGGTTTTTGGGGCCGCGGGCGGCGACGGGGCCCGTGCGTCCCAGCGCACATGTTCGGCGAGGCGG
GGCCTGCGAGCGCGGCCACCGAGAATCGGACGGGGGTAGTCTCAAGCTGGCCGGCCTGCTCTGGTGCCTG
GCCTCGCGCCGCCGTGTATCGCCCCGCCCTGGGCGGCAAGGCTGGCCCGGTCGGCACCAGTTGCGTGAGC
GGAAAGATGGCCGCTTCCCGGCCCTGCTGCAGGGAGCTCAAAATGGAGGACGCGGCGCTCGGGAGAGCGG
GCGGGTGAGTCACCCACACAAAGGAAAAGGGCCTTTCCGTCCTCAGCCGTCGCTTCATGTGACTCCACGG
AGTACCGGGCGCCGTCCAGGCACCTCGATTAGTTCTCGAGCTTTTGGAGTACGTCGTCTTTAGGTTGGGG
GGAGGGGTTTTATGCGATGGAGTTTCCCCACACTGAGTGGGTGGAGACTGAAGTTAGGCCAGCTTGGCAC
TTGATGTAATTCTCCTTGGAATTTGCCCTTTTTGAGTTTGGATCTTGGTTCATTCTCAAGCCTCAGACAG
TGGTTCAAAGTTTTTTTCTTCCATTTCAGGTGTCGTGAGGCTAGCACCGCCACCATGGCGGAGCTGGGCG
AATTAAAGCACATGGTGATGAGTTTCCGGGTGTCTGAGCTCCAGGTGCTTCTTGGCTTTGCTGGCCGGAA
CAAGAGTGGACGGAAGCACGAGCTCCTGGCCAAGGCTCTGCACCTCCTGAAGTCCAGCTGTGCCCCTAGT
GTCCAGATGAAGATCAAAGAGCTTTACCGACGACGCTTTCCCCGGAAGACCCTGGGGCCCTCTGATCTCT
CCCTTCTCTCTTTGCCCCCTGGCACCTCTCCTGTAGGCTCCCCTGGTCCTCTAGCTCCCATTCCCCCAAC
GCTGTTGGCCCCTGGCACCCTGCTGGGCCCCAAGCGTGAGGTGGACATGCACCCCCCTCTGCCCCAGCCT
GTGCACCCTGATGTCACCATGAAACCATTGCCCTTCTATGAAGTCTATGGGGAGCTCATCCGGCCCACCA
CCCTTGCATCCACTTCTAGCCAGCGGTTTGAGGAAGCGCACTTTACCTTTGCCCTCACACCCCAGCAAGT
GCAGCAGATTCTTACATCCAGAGAGGTTCTGCCAGGAGCCAAATGTGATTATACCATACAGGTGCAGCTA
AGGTTCTGTCTCTGTGAGACCAGCTGCCCCCAGGAAGATTATTTTCCCCCCAACCTCTTTGTCAAGGTCA
ATGGGAAACTGTGCCCCCTGCCGGGTTACCTTCCCCCAACCAAGAATGGGGCCGAGCCCAAGAGGCCCAG
CCGCCCCATCAACATCACACCCCTGGCTCGACTCTCAGCCACTGTTCCCAACACCATTGTGGTCAATTGG
TCATCTGAGTTCGGACGGAATTACTCCTTGTCTGTGTACCTGGTGAGGCAGTTGACTGCAGGAACCCTTC
TACAAAAACTCAGAGCAAAGGGTATCCGGAACCCAGACCACTCGCGGGCACTGATCAAGGAGAAATTGAC
TGCTGACCCTGACAGTGAGGTGGCCACTACAAGTCTCCGGGTGTCACTCATGTGCCCGCTAGGGAAGATG
CGCCTGACTGTCCCTTGTCGTGCCCTCACCTGCGCCCACCTGCAGAGCTTCGATGCTGCCCTTTATCTAC
AGATGAATGAGAAGAAGCCTACATGGACATGTCCTGTGTGTGACAAGAAGGCTCCCTATGAATCTCTTAT
CATTGATGGTTTATTTATGGAGATTCTTAGTTCCTGTTCAGATTGTGATGAGATCCAATTCATGGAAGAT
GGATCCTGGTGCCCAATGAAACCCAAGAAGGAGGCATCTGAGGTTTGCCCCCCGCCAGGGTATGGGCTGG
ATGGCCTCCAGTACAGCCCAGTCCAGGGGGGAGATCCATCAGAGAATAAGAAGAAGGTCGAAGTTATTGA
CTTGACAATAGAAAGCTCATCAGATGAGGAGGATCTGCCCCCTACCAAGAAGCACTGTTCTGTCACCTCA
GCTGCCATCCCGGCCCTACCTGGAAGCAAAGGAGTCCTGACATCTGGCCACCAGCCATCCTCGGTGCTAA
GGAGCCCTGCTATGGGCACGTTGGGTGGGGATTTCCTGTCCAGTCTCCCACTACATGAGTACCCACCTGC
CTTCCCACTGGGAGCCGACATCCAAGGTTTAGATTTATTTTCATTTCTTCAGACAGAGAGTCAGCACTAT
GGCCCCTCTGTCATCACCTCACTAGATGAACAGGATGCCCTTGGCCACTTCTTCCAGTACCGAGGGACCC
CTTCTCACTTTCTGGGCCCACTGGCCCCCACGCTGGGGAGCTCCCACTGCAGCGCCACTCCGGCGCCCCC
TCCTGGCCGTGTCAGCAGCATTGTGGCCCCTGGGGGGGCCTTGAGGGAGGGGCATGGAGGACCCCTGCCC
TCAGGTCCCTCTTTGACTGGCTGTCGGTCAGACATCATTTCCCTGGACTAGTAATGAACTAGTCCGTAAC
TTGAAAGTATTTCGATTTCTTGGCTTTATATATCTTGTGGAAAGGACGAGATACATGCATATCCCTCAAT
TAGACGCGTTAAGTCGACAATCAACCTCTGGATTACAAAATTTGTGAAAGATTGACTGGTATTCTTAACT
ATGTTGCTCCTTTTACGCTATGTGGATACGCTGCTTTAATGCCTTTGTATCATGCTATTGCTTCCCGTAT
GGCTTTCATTTTCTCCTCCTTGTATAAATCCTGGTTGCTGTCTCTTTATGAGGAGTTGTGGCCCGTTGTC
AGGCAACGTGGCGTGGTGTGCACTGTGTTTGCTGACGCAACCCCCACTGGTTGGGGCATTGCCACCACCT
GTCAGCTCCTTTCCGGGACTTTCGCTTTCCCCCTCCCTATTGCCACGGCGGAACTCATCGCCGCCTGCCT
TGCCCGCTGCTGGACAGGGGCTCGGCTGTTGGGCACTGACAATTCCGTGGTGTTGTCGGGGAAATCATCG
TCCTTTCCTTGGCTGCTCGCCTGTGTTGCCACCTGGATTCTGCGCGGGACGTCCTTCTGCTACGTCCCTT
CGGCCCTCAATCCAGCGGACCTTCCTTCCCGCGGCCTGCTGCCGGCTCTGCGGCCTCTTCCGCGTCTTCG
CCTTCGCCCTCAGACGAGTCGGATCTCCCTTTGGGCCGCCTCCCCGCGTCGACTTTAAGACCAATGACTT
ACAAGGCAGCTGTAGATCTTAGCCACTTTTTAAAAGAAAAGGGGGGACTGGAAGGGCTAATTCACTCCCA
ACGAAGACAAGATCTGCTTTTTGCTTGTACTGGGTCTCTCTGGTTAGACCAGATCTGAGCCTGGGAGCTC
TCTGGCTAACTAGGGAACCCACTGCTTAAGCCTCAATAAAGCTTGCCTTGAGTGCTTCAAGTAGTGTGTG
CCCGTCTGTTGTGTGACTCTGGTAACTAGAGATCCCTCAGACCCTTTTAGTCAGTGTGGAAAATCTCTAG
CAGTACGTATAGTAGTTCATGTCATCTTATTATTCAGTATTTATAACTTGCAAAGAAATGAATATCAGAG
AGTGAGAGGAACTTGTTTATTGCAGCTTATAATGGTTACAAATAAAGCAATAGCATCACAAATTTCACAA
ATAAAGCATTTTTTTCACTGCATTCTAGTTGTGGTTTGTCCAAACTCATCAATGTATCTTATCATGTCTG
GCTCTAGCTATCCCGCCCCTAACTCCGCCCATCCCGCCCCTAACTCCGCCCAGTTCCGCCCATTCTCCGC
CCCATGGCTGACTAATTTTTTTTATTTATGCAGAGGCCGAGGCCGCCTCGGCCTCTGAGCTATTCCAGAA
GTAGTGAGGAGGCTTTTTTGGAGGCCTAGGGACGTACCCAATTCGCCCTATAGTGAGTCGTATTACGCGC
GCTCACTGGCCGTCGTTTTACAACGTCGTGACTGGGAAAACCCTGGCGTTACCCAACTTAATCGCCTTGC
AGCACATCCCCCTTTCGCCAGCTGGCGTAATAGCGAAGAGGCCCGCACCGATCGCCCTTCCCAACAGTTG
CGCAGCCTGAATGGCGAATGGG
[124 nt withheld, positions 7583-7706]
C
[91 nt withheld, positions 7708-7798]
A
[49 nt withheld, positions 7800-7848]
CCTTTGACGTTGGAGTCCACGTTCTTT
[37 nt withheld, positions 7876-7912]
ACCCTATCTCGGTCTATTCTTTTGATTTATAAGGGATTTTGCCGATTTCGGCCTATTGGTTAAAAAATGA
GCTGATTTAACAAAAATTTAACGCGAATTTTAACAAAATATTAACGCTTACAATTTAGGTGGCACTTTTC
GGGGAAATGTGCGCGGAACCCCTATTTGTTTATTTTTCTAAATACATTCAAATATGTATCCGCTCATGAG
ACAATAACCCTGATAAATGCTTCAATAATATTGAAAAAGGAAGAGTATGAGTATTCAACATTTCCGTGTC
GCCCTTATTCCCTTTTTTGCGGCATTTTGCCTTCCTGTTTTTGCTCACCCAGAAACGCTGGTGAAAGTAA
AAGATGCTGAAGATCAGTTGGGTGCACGAGTGGGTTACATCGAACTGGATCTCAACAGCGGTAAGATCCT
TGAGAGTTTTCGCCCCGAAGAACGTTTTCCAATGATGAGCACTTTTAAAGTTCTGCTATGTGGCGCGGTA
TTATCCCGTATTGACGCCGGGCAAGAGCAACTCGGTCGCCGCATACACTATTCTCAGAATGACTTGGTTG
AGTACTCACCAGTCACAGAAAAGCATCTTACGGATGGCATGACAGTAAGAGAATTATGCAGTGCTGCCAT
AACCATGAGTGATAACACTGCGGCCAACTTACTTCTGACAACGATCGGAGGACCGAAGGAGCTAACCGCT
TTTTTGCACAACATGGGGGATCATGTAACTCGCCTTGATCGTTGGGAACCGGAGCTGAATGAAGCCATAC
CAAACGACGAGCGTGACACCACGATGCCTGTAGCAATGGCAACAACGTTGCGCAAACTATTAACTGGCGA
ACTACTTACTCTAGCTTCCCGGCAACAATTAATAGACTGGATGGAGGCGGATAAAGTTGCAGGACCACTT
CTGCGCTCGGCCCTTCCGGCTGGCTGGTTTATTGCTGATAAATCTGGAGCCGGTGAGCGTGGGTCTCGCG
GTATCATTGCAGCACTGGGGCCAGATGGTAAGCCCTCCCGTATCGTAGTTATCTACACGACGGGGAGTCA
GGCAACTATGGATGAACGAAATAGACAGATCGCTGAGATAGGTGCCTCACTGATTAAGCATTGGTAACTG
TCAGACCAAGTTTACTCATATATACTTTAGATTGATTTAAAACTTCATTTTTAATTTAAAAGGATCTAGG
TGAAGATCCTTTTTGATAATCTCATGACCAAAATCCCTTAACGTGAGTTTTCGTTCCACTGAGCGTCAGA
CCCCGTAGAAAAGATCAAAGGATCTTCTTGAGATCCTTTTTTTCTGCGCGTAATCTGCTGCTTGCAAACA
AAAAAACCACCGCTACCAGCGGTGGTTTGTTTGCCGGATCAAGAGCTACCAACTCTTTTTCCGAAGGTAA
CTGGCTTCAGCAGAGCGCAGATACCAAATACTGTTCTTCTAGTGTAGCCGTAGTTAGGCCACCACTTCAA
GAACTCTGTAGCACCGCCTACATACCTCGCTCTGCTAATCCTGTTACCAGTGGCTGCTGCCAGTGGCGAT
AAGTCGTGTCTTACCGGGTTGGACTCAAGACGATAGTTACCGGATAAGGCGCAGCGGTCGGGCTGAACGG
GGGGTTCGTGCACACAGCCCAGCTTGGAGCGAACGACCTACACCGAACTGAGATACCTACAGCGTGAGCT
ATGAGAAAGCGCCACGCTTCCCGAAGGGAGAAAGGCGGACAGGTATCCGGTAAGCGGCAGGGTCGGAACA
GGAGAGCGCACGAGGGAGCTTCCAGGGGGAAACGCCTGGTATCTTTATAGTCCTGTCGGGTTTCGCCACC
TCTGACTTGAGCGTCGATTTTTGTGATGCTCGTCAGGGGGGCGGAGCCTATGGAAAAACGCCAGCAACGC
GGCCTTTTTACGGTTCCTGGCCTTTTGCTGGCCTTTTGCTCACATGTTCTTTCCTGCGTTATCCCCTGAT
TCTGTGGATAACCGTATTACCGCCTTTGAGTGAGCTGATACCGCTCGCCGCAGCCGAACGACCGAGCGCA
GCGAGTCAGTGAGCGAGGAAGCGGAAGAGCGCCCAATACGCAAACCGCCTCTCCCCGCGCGTTGGCCGAT
TCATTAATGCAGCTGGCACGACAGGTTTCCCGACTGGAAAGCGGGCAGTGAGCGCAACGCAATTAATGTG
AGTTAGCTCACTCATTAGGCACCCCAGGCTTTACACTTTATGCTTCCGGCTCGTATGTTGTGTGGAATTG
TGAGCGGATAACAATTTCACACAGGAAACAGCTATGACCATGATTACGCCAAGCGCGCAATTAACCCTCA
CTAAAGGGAACAAAAGCTGGAGCTGCAAGC
Features (pLannotate 1.2.2; 31 found; start..end, strand, type, name):
      5..231     +  promoter       RSV promoter: Rous sarcoma virus enhancer/promoter
    232..412     +  LTR            5' LTR (truncated): truncated 5' long terminal repeat (LTR) from HIV-1
    459..584     +  misc_feature   HIV-1 Ψ: packaging signal of human immunodeficiency virus type 1
    568..931     +  CDS            HIV-1 gag (fragment): gag protein from human immunodeficiency virus 1; gag
   1077..1310    +  misc_feature   RRE: The Rev response element (RRE) of HIV-1 allows for Rev-dependent mRNA export from the nucleus to the cytoplasm.
   1687..1713    +  CDS            Rev (fragment): human immunodeficiency virus 1 (HIV-1) Rev protein; rev; enhances nuclear export of unspliced and incompletely spliced viral mRNAs
   1720..1743    +  promoter       SV40 promoter (fragment): SV40 early promoter
   1744..1815    +  promoter       SV40 promoter (fragment): SV40 enhancer and early promoter
   1839..1974    +  rep_origin     SV40 ori: SV40 origin of replication
   2020..2616    +  CDS            PuroR (fragment): puromycin N-acetyltransferase; pac from Streptomyces; confers resistance to puromycin
   2665..2782    +  misc_feature   cPPT/CTS: central polypurine tract and central termination sequence of HIV-1
   2847..2913    +  CDS            small t antigen (fragment): SV40 (simian virus 40) small t antigen
   2920..4098    +  promoter       EF-1α promoter: strong constitutive promoter for human elongation factor EF-1α
   4115..5998    +  CDS            PIAS3: PIAS3_HUMAN - Experimental evidence at protein level: Swiss-Prot protein existence level 1. Functions as an E3-type small ubiquitin-like modifier (SUMO) ligase, stabilizing the interaction between UBE2I and the substrate, and as a SUMO-tethering factor. Plays a crucial role as a transcriptional coregulation in various cellular pathways, including the STAT pathway and the steroid hormone signaling pathway. Involved in regulating STAT3 signaling via inhibiting STAT3 DNA-binding and suppressing cell growth. Enhances the sumoylation of MTA1 and may participate in its paralog-selective sumoylation
   6014..6067    +  promoter       U6 promoter (fragment): RNA polymerase III promoter for human U6 snRNA
   6109..6697    +  misc_feature   WPRE: woodchuck hepatitis virus posttranscriptional regulatory element
   6748..6767    +  misc_feature   cPPT/CTS (fragment): central polypurine tract and central termination sequence of HIV-1
   6769..7002    +  LTR            3' LTR (ΔU3): self-inactivating 3' long terminal repeat (LTR) from HIV-1
   7080..7201    +  polyA_signal   SV40 poly(A) signal: SV40 polyadenylation signal
   7241..7376    +  rep_origin     SV40 ori: SV40 origin of replication
   7397..7415    -  promoter       T7 promoter: promoter for bacteriophage T7 RNA polymerase
   7423..7578    +  CDS            lacZα (fragment): LacZα fragment of β-galactosidase; lacZ fragment
   7583..8011    +  rep_origin     f1 ori (sequence partly withheld): f1 bacteriophage origin of replication; arrow indicates direction of (+) strand synthesis
   8064..8168    +  promoter       AmpR promoter: bla
   8169..9029    +  CDS            AmpR: β-lactamase; bla; confers resistance to ampicillin, carbenicillin, and related antibiotics
   9200..9788    +  rep_origin     ori: high-copy-number ColE1/pMB1/pBR322/pUC origin of replication
   9971..10063   +  CDS            lacI (fragment): lac repressor; lacI; The lac repressor binds to the lac operator to inhibit transcription in E. coli. This inhibition can be relieved by adding lactose or isopropyl-β-D-thiogalactopyranoside (IPTG).
  10076..10097   +  protein_bind   CAP binding site: CAP binding activates transcription in the presence of cAMP. E. coli catabolite activator protein
  10112..10142   +  promoter       lac promoter: promoter for the E. coli lac operon
  10150..10166   +  protein_bind   lac operator: The lac repressor binds to the lac operator to inhibit transcription in E. coli. This inhibition can be relieved by adding lactose or isopropyl-β-D-thiogalactopyranoside (IPTG). lac repressor encoded by lacI
  10211..10229   +  promoter       T3 promoter: promoter for bacteriophage T3 RNA polymerase
