[The description below was written by a language model from this plasmid's Addgene catalogue record and pLannotate feature annotations shown in this document.]
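Description:
TFORF0746 is a third-generation-style, self-inactivating HIV-1 lentiviral expression plasmid built on the pLX_TRC317 backbone, and it belongs to a barcoded library of human transcription factor open reading frames. It is propagated in E. coli through a high-copy ColE1/pUC-type origin with ampicillin resistance (AmpR). An f1 origin and remnants of a lac/T7/T3 cloning region also remain in the bacterial portion. The depositor notes that the plasmid may recombine, which is a common issue with LTR-containing vectors.

The viral genome is transcribed from an RSV promoter fused to a truncated 5' LTR. This is followed by the Ψ packaging signal with a gag fragment, the Rev response element for Rev-dependent nuclear export, a cPPT/CTS element and a ΔU3 3' LTR that inactivates LTR-driven transcription after integration. An SV40 poly(A) signal lies downstream of the 3' LTR. Two cassettes sit between the LTRs. In the first, an SV40 early promoter/origin drives puromycin N-acetyltransferase for selection of transduced mammalian cells. In the second, the strong constitutive EF-1α promoter drives human PIAS3 (also known as ZMIZ5), an E3-type SUMO ligase and transcriptional coregulator that inhibits STAT3 DNA binding. A WPRE after the ORF enhances transcript expression.

According to the record, each library member carries a unique 24-bp barcode. This barcode is not annotated in the feature table, so its position is not stated, although a short U6 promoter-like fragment is annotated between the ORF and the WPRE. The construct is intended for PIAS3 overexpression, either individually or in pooled screens in which the barcodes identify the delivered factor, as in directed differentiation studies.
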