Addgene plasmid #141681: TFORF0746
Purpose: Lentiviral vector for overexpressing transcription factor ORFs with unique 24-bp barcodes. Barcodes facilitate identification of transcription factors in pooled screens.
Depositing lab: Feng Zhang. Depositing organization: Broad Institute. Publication: A transcription factor atlas of directed differentiation. Joung J, Ma S, Tay T, Geiger-Schuller KR, Kirchgatterer PC, Verdine VK, Guo B, Arias-Garcia MA, Allen WE, Singh A, Kuksenko O, Abudayyeh OO, Gootenberg JS, Fu Z, Macrae RK, Buenrostro JD, Regev A, Zhang F. Cell. 2023 Jan 5;186(1):209-229.e26. doi: 10.1016/j.cell.2022.11.026. PubMed 36608654.
Backbone
  Vector backbone: pLX_TRC317
  Backbone manufacturer: Broad Institute Genetic Perturbation Platform
  Backbone size w/o insert (bp): 8264
  Vector type: Mammalian Expression, Lentiviral
  Selectable markers: Puromycin
Growth in bacteria
  Bacterial resistance: Ampicillin, 100 μg/mL
  Growth temperature: 37°C
  Growth strain: NEB Stable
  Copy number: High Copy
Gene/Insert
  Gene/Insert name: PIAS3
  Species: H. sapiens (human)
  Insert size (bp): 1988
  Entrez Gene: PIAS3 (a.k.a. ZMIZ5)
  Promoter: EF1a
  Cloning method: Unknown
  Sequencing primers: 5′ GGGTGGAGACTGAAGTTAGGCCAG; 3′ CACATAGCGTAAAAGGAGCAACATAG
Terms and licenses: Academic/Nonprofit Terms; Industry Terms: Not Available to Industry
Depositor comments: NM_006099,ENST00000393045 . The transcription factor ORF portion of this plasmid was synthesized by Genewiz. Please test multiple small colonies in case of plasmid recombination. To make this collection available in a timely manner, a portion of this collection was not fully sequenced by Addgene. If an Addgene verified full plasmid sequence is not available, please contact us prior to placing an order to request the full sequence.
How to cite: TFORF0746 was a gift from Feng Zhang (Addgene plasmid # 141681 ; http://n2t.net/addgene:141681 ; RRID:Addgene_141681)
