>Addgene plasmid #141681 | TFORF0746 | depositor partial sequence | sequence record 277180 | Insert
ACCGCCACCATGGCGGAGCTGGGCGAATTAAAGCACATGGTGATGAGTTTCCGGGTGTCTGAGCTCCAGG
TGCTTCTTGGCTTTGCTGGCCGGAACAAGAGTGGACGGAAGCACGAGCTCCTGGCCAAGGCTCTGCACCT
CCTGAAGTCCAGCTGTGCCCCTAGTGTCCAGATGAAGATCAAAGAGCTTTACCGACGACGCTTTCCCCGG
AAGACCCTGGGGCCCTCTGATCTCTCCCTTCTCTCTTTGCCCCCTGGCACCTCTCCTGTAGGCTCCCCTG
GTCCTCTAGCTCCCATTCCCCCAACGCTGTTGGCCCCTGGCACCCTGCTGGGCCCCAAGCGTGAGGTGGA
CATGCACCCCCCTCTGCCCCAGCCTGTGCACCCTGATGTCACCATGAAACCATTGCCCTTCTATGAAGTC
TATGGGGAGCTCATCCGGCCCACCACCCTTGCATCCACTTCTAGCCAGCGGTTTGAGGAAGCGCACTTTA
CCTTTGCCCTCACACCCCAGCAAGTGCAGCAGATTCTTACATCCAGAGAGGTTCTGCCAGGAGCCAAATG
TGATTATACCATACAGGTGCAGCTAAGGTTCTGTCTCTGTGAGACCAGCTGCCCCCAGGAAGATTATTTT
CCCCCCAACCTCTTTGTCAAGGTCAATGGGAAACTGTGCCCCCTGCCGGGTTACCTTCCCCCAACCAAGA
ATGGGGCCGAGCCCAAGAGGCCCAGCCGCCCCATCAACATCACACCCCTGGCTCGACTCTCAGCCACTGT
TCCCAACACCATTGTGGTCAATTGGTCATCTGAGTTCGGACGGAATTACTCCTTGTCTGTGTACCTGGTG
AGGCAGTTGACTGCAGGAACCCTTCTACAAAAACTCAGAGCAAAGGGTATCCGGAACCCAGACCACTCGC
GGGCACTGATCAAGGAGAAATTGACTGCTGACCCTGACAGTGAGGTGGCCACTACAAGTCTCCGGGTGTC
ACTCATGTGCCCGCTAGGGAAGATGCGCCTGACTGTCCCTTGTCGTGCCCTCACCTGCGCCCACCTGCAG
AGCTTCGATGCTGCCCTTTATCTACAGATGAATGAGAAGAAGCCTACATGGACATGTCCTGTGTGTGACA
AGAAGGCTCCCTATGAATCTCTTATCATTGATGGTTTATTTATGGAGATTCTTAGTTCCTGTTCAGATTG
TGATGAGATCCAATTCATGGAAGATGGATCCTGGTGCCCAATGAAACCCAAGAAGGAGGCATCTGAGGTT
TGCCCCCCGCCAGGGTATGGGCTGGATGGCCTCCAGTACAGCCCAGTCCAGGGGGGAGATCCATCAGAGA
ATAAGAAGAAGGTCGAAGTTATTGACTTGACAATAGAAAGCTCATCAGATGAGGAGGATCTGCCCCCTAC
CAAGAAGCACTGTTCTGTCACCTCAGCTGCCATCCCGGCCCTACCTGGAAGCAAAGGAGTCCTGACATCT
GGCCACCAGCCATCCTCGGTGCTAAGGAGCCCTGCTATGGGCACGTTGGGTGGGGATTTCCTGTCCAGTC
TCCCACTACATGAGTACCCACCTGCCTTCCCACTGGGAGCCGACATCCAAGGTTTAGATTTATTTTCATT
TCTTCAGACAGAGAGTCAGCACTATGGCCCCTCTGTCATCACCTCACTAGATGAACAGGATGCCCTTGGC
CACTTCTTCCAGTACCGAGGGACCCCTTCTCACTTTCTGGGCCCACTGGCCCCCACGCTGGGGAGCTCCC
ACTGCAGCGCCACTCCGGCGCCCCCTCCTGGCCGTGTCAGCAGCATTGTGGCCCCTGGGGGGGCCTTGAG
GGAGGGGCATGGAGGACCCCTGCCCTCAGGTCCCTCTTTGACTGGCTGTCGGTCAGACATCATTTCCCTG
GACTAGTAATGAACTAGTCCGTAACTTGAAAGTATTTCGATTTCTTGGCTTTATATATCTTGTGGAAAGG
ACGAGATACATGCATATCCCTCAATTAG
