>Addgene plasmid #141681 | TFORF0746 | depositor partial sequence | sequence record 277181 | Barcode
GATACATGCATATCCCTCAATTAG
